Addgene plasmid #157255: pD649-HAsp-NCR3LG1-COMP5AP-AviTag-9xHis
Purpose: Mammalian expression of cell-surface protein extracellular domain fused to COMP5AP-AviTag-9xHis. Protein is secreted from cells.
Depositing lab: Chris Garcia. Depositing organization: Stanford University. Publication: A Human IgSF Cell-Surface Interactome Reveals a Complex Network of Protein-Protein Interactions. Wojtowicz WM, Vielmetter J, Fernandes RA, Siepe DH, Eastman CL, Chisholm GB, Cox S, Klock H, Anderson PW, Rue SM, Miller JJ, Glaser SM, Bragstad ML, Vance J, Lam AW, Lesley SA, Zinn K, Garcia KC. Cell. 2020 Aug 20;182(4):1027-1043.e17. doi: 10.1016/j.cell.2020.07.025. PubMed 32822567.
Backbone
  Vector backbone: pD649
  Backbone size w/o insert (bp): 7153
  Vector type: Mammalian Expression
Growth in bacteria
  Bacterial resistance: Ampicillin, 100 μg/mL
  Growth temperature: 37°C
  Growth strain: DH5alpha
  Copy number: High Copy
Gene/Insert
  Gene/Insert name: NCR3LG1 (alt name: NR3L1)
  Species: H. sapiens (human)
  Insert size (bp): 714
  Entrez Gene: NCR3LG1 (a.k.a. B7-H6, B7H6, DKFZp686O24166)
  Promoter: CMV/SP6
  Tag / fusion protein: COMP5AP-AviTag-9xHis (C terminal on backbone)
  Cloning method: Restriction Enzyme; 5′ cloning site GCGGCCGC (not destroyed); 3′ cloning site GGCGCGCC (not destroyed)
  Sequencing primers: 5′ ATTTAGGTGACACTATAG; 3′ CGTCGCACTCCATCACGGTG
Resource information
  A portion of this plasmid was derived from a plasmid made by: synthesis by ThermoFisher
Terms and licenses: Academic/Nonprofit Terms; Industry Terms: Not Available to Industry
Depositor comments: Some plasmids in this collection may have an IS4-like element ISVsa5 family transposase upstream of the CMV promoter.
How to cite: pD649-HAsp-NCR3LG1-COMP5AP-AviTag-9xHis was a gift from Chris Garcia (Addgene plasmid # 157255 ; http://n2t.net/addgene:157255 ; RRID:Addgene_157255)
