[The description below was written by a language model from this plasmid's Addgene catalogue record and pLannotate feature annotations shown in this document.]
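Description:
pD649-HAsp-NCR3LG1-COMP5AP-AviTag-9xHis is a mammalian expression plasmid built on the pD649 backbone for secreted production of the extracellular domain of human NCR3LG1 (also called B7-H6 or NR3L1), the ligand that triggers NCR3-dependent natural killer cell activation. It is maintained in E. coli at high copy through a ColE1/pUC-type origin and selected with ampicillin via the β-lactamase gene. The annotated sequence also carries an SV40 early/EM7 promoter cassette driving a puromycin N-acetyltransferase gene with an SV40 poly(A) signal, which could provide selection in mammalian cells. Short fragments of KanR, lacZα, ble and the f1 origin appear to be backbone remnants.

Expression is driven by the CMV enhancer and immediate-early promoter followed by a fragment of CMV intron A. An SP6 promoter lies just upstream of the coding region, allowing in vitro transcription and serving as a sequencing primer site. The open reading frame begins with a signal peptide: the plasmid name indicates an "HAsp" leader, while the automated annotation matches part of this region to an immunoglobulin heavy-chain signal sequence. This is followed by the 714 bp NCR3LG1 ectodomain, cloned between preserved restriction sites. Downstream, in frame, are a segment of rat cartilage oligomeric matrix protein (COMP), whose coiled coil assembles fusion proteins into pentamers, then human placental alkaline phosphatase, an AviTag for enzymatic biotinylation, and a polyhistidine tag (named 9xHis, annotated as 8xHis). A bGH poly(A) signal terminates the transcript.

The secreted product is thus a multivalent, enzymatically detectable and purifiable ectodomain, suited to use as a high-avidity reagent in receptor–ligand binding screens such as the associated human IgSF cell-surface interactome study. The depositor notes that some plasmids in the collection may carry an IS4-like transposase insertion upstream of the CMV promoter; none is annotated here.
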