Features (pLannotate 1.2.2; 24 found; start..end, strand, type, name):
    119..143     -  CDS            KanR (fragment): aminoglycoside phosphotransferase; aph(3')-Ia; confers resistance to kanamycin
    254..842     +  rep_origin     ori: high-copy-number ColE1/pMB1/pBR322/pUC origin of replication
   1067..1084    +  terminator     rrnB T2 terminator (fragment): transcription terminator T2 from the E. coli rrnB gene
   1109..1128    -  CDS            lacZα (fragment): LacZα fragment of β-galactosidase; lacZ fragment
   1584..1600    +  protein_bind   lac operator: The lac repressor binds to the lac operator to inhibit transcription in E. coli. This inhibition can be relieved by adding lactose or isopropyl-β-D-thiogalactopyranoside (IPTG). lac repressor encoded by lacI
   1843..2146    +  enhancer       CMV enhancer: human cytomegalovirus immediate early enhancer
   2147..2350    +  promoter       CMV promoter: human cytomegalovirus (CMV) immediate early promoter
   2486..2529    +  intron         CMV intron (fragment): modified intron A from human cytomegalovirus
   2581..2599    +  promoter       SP6 promoter: promoter for bacteriophage SP6 RNA polymerase
   2603..2640    +  CDS            IgH signal sequence (fragment): signal sequence from the mouse immunoglobulin heavy chain variable region
   2749..3462    +  CDS            NCR3LG1 (fragment): NR3L1_HUMAN - Also known as B7H6. Experimental evidence at protein level: Swiss-Prot protein existence level 1. Triggers NCR3-dependent natural killer cell activation. From Homo sapiens (Human).
   3559..3738    +  CDS            Comp (fragment): COMP_RAT - Experimental evidence at protein level: Swiss-Prot protein existence level 1. May play a role in the structural integrity of cartilage via its interaction with other extracellular matrix proteins such as the collagens and fibronectin. Can mediate the interaction of chondrocytes with the cartilage extracellular matrix through interaction with cell surface integrin receptors. Could play a role in the pathogenesis of osteoarthritis. Potent suppressor of apoptosis in both primary chondrocytes and transformed cells. Suppresses apoptosis by blocking the activation of caspase-3 and by indu
   3726..5178    +  CDS            SEAP (fragment): secreted alkaline phosphatase from human placenta The natural enzyme has a C-terminal transmembrane sequence that is replaced by a GPI anchor.
   5203..5244    +  CDS            AviTag™ (fragment): peptide tag that allows for enzymatic biotinylation
   5248..5271    +  CDS            8xHis: 8xHis affinity tag
   5417..5528    +  polyA_signal   bGH poly(A) signal: bovine growth hormone polyadenylation signal
   5529..5637    +  rep_origin     f1 ori (fragment): f1 bacteriophage origin of replication; arrow indicates direction of (+) strand synthesis
   5651..5980    +  promoter       SV40 promoter: SV40 enhancer and early promoter
   6028..6075    +  promoter       EM7 promoter: synthetic bacterial promoter&nbsp
   6094..6693    +  CDS            PuroR (fragment): puromycin N-acetyltransferase; pac from Streptomyces; confers resistance to puromycin
   6703..6828    +  CDS            ble (fragment): BLE_KLEPN - Experimental evidence at protein level: Swiss-Prot protein existence level 1. Binding protein with a strong affinity to the bleomycin family of antibiotics. Binds to CL990; an antimitotic-antibiotic compound. From Klebsiella pneumoniae.
   6823..6944    +  polyA_signal   SV40 poly(A) signal: SV40 polyadenylation signal
   6997..7857    -  CDS            AmpR: β-lactamase; bla; confers resistance to ampicillin, carbenicillin, and related antibiotics
   7860..89      -  promoter       AmpR promoter (fragment) (across the origin): bla
>Addgene plasmid #157255 | pD649-HAsp-NCR3LG1-COMP5AP-AviTag-9xHis | addgene full sequence | sequence record 474351 | Addgene NGS Result
TTTCAATATTATTGAAGCATTTATCAGGGTTATTGTCTCATGAGCGGATACATATTTGAATGTATTTAGA
AAAATAAACAAATAGGGGTCAGTGTTACAACCAATTAACCAATTCTGAACATTATCGCGAGCCCATTTAT
ACCTGAATATGGCTCATAACACCCCTTGCTCATGACCAAAATCCCTTAACGTGAGTTACGCGCGCGTCGT
TCCACTGAGCGTCAGACCCCGTAGAAAAGATCAAAGGATCTTCTTGAGATCCTTTTTTTCTGCGCGTAAT
CTGCTGCTTGCAAACAAAAAAACCACCGCTACCAGCGGTGGTTTGTTTGCCGGATCAAGAGCTACCAACT
CTTTTTCCGAAGGTAACTGGCTTCAGCAGAGCGCAGATACCAAATACTGTTCTTCTAGTGTAGCCGTAGT
TAGCCCACCACTTCAAGAACTCTGTAGCACCGCCTACATACCTCGCTCTGCTAATCCTGTTACCAGTGGC
TGCTGCCAGTGGCGATAAGTCGTGTCTTACCGGGTTGGACTCAAGACGATAGTTACCGGATAAGGCGCAG
CGGTCGGGCTGAACGGGGGGTTCGTGCACACAGCCCAGCTTGGAGCGAACGACCTACACCGAACTGAGAT
ACCTACAGCGTGAGCTATGAGAAAGCGCCACGCTTCCCGAAGGGAGAAAGGCGGACAGGTATCCGGTAAG
CGGCAGGGTCGGAACAGGAGAGCGCACGAGGGAGCTTCCAGGGGGAAACGCCTGGTATCTTTATAGTCCT
GTCGGGTTTCGCCACCTCTGACTTGAGCGTCGATTTTTGTGATGCTCGTCAGGGGGGCGGAGCCTATGGA
AAAACGCCAGCAACGCGGCCTTTTTACGGTTCCTGGCCTTTTGCTGGCCTTTTGCTCACATGTTCTTTCC
TGCGTTATCCCCTGATTCTGTGGATAACCGTATTACCGCCTTTGAGTGAGCTGATACCGCTCGCCGCAGC
CGAACGACCGAGCGCAGCGAGTCAGTGAGCGAGGAAGCGGAAGGCGAGAGTAGGGAACTGCCAGGCATCA
AACTAAGCAGAAGGCCCCTGACGGATGGCCTTTTTGCGTTTCTACAAACTCTTTCTGTGTTGTAAAACGA
CGGCCAGTCTTAAGCTCGGGCCCCCTGGGCGGTTCTGATAACGAGTAATCGTTAATCCGCAAATAACGTA
AAAACCCGCTTCGGCGGGTTTTTTTATGGGGGGAGTTTAGGGAAAGAGCATTTGTCAGAATATTTAAGGG
CGCCTGTCACTTTGCTTGATATATGAGAATTATTTAACCTTATAAATGAGAAAAAAGCAACGCACTTTAA
ATAAGATACGTTGCTTTTTCGATTGATGAACACCTATAATTAAACTATTCATCTATTATTTATGATTTTT
TGTATATACAATATTTCTAGTTTGTTAAAGAGAATTAAGAAAATAAATCTCGAAAATAATAAAGGGAAAA
TCAGTTTTTGATATCAAAATTATACATGTCAACGATAATACAAAATATAATACAAACTATAAGATGTTAT
CAGTATTTATTATCATTTAGAATAAATTTTGTGTCGCCCTTAATTGTGAGCGGATAACAATTACGAGCTT
CATGCACAGTGGCGTTGACTCAATATTGGCCATTAGCCATATTATTCATTGGTTATATAGCATAAATCAA
TATTGGCTATTGGCCATTGCATACGTTGTATCTATATCATAATATGTACATTTATATTGGCTCATGTCCA
ATATGACCGCCATGTTGGCATTGATTATTGACTAGTTATTAATAGTAATCAATTACGGGGTCATTAGTTC
ATAGCCCATATATGGAGTTCCGCGTTACATAACTTACGGTAAATGGCCCGCCTGGCTGACCGCCCAACGA
CCCCCGCCCATTGACGTCAATAATGACGTATGTTCCCATAGTAACGCCAATAGGGACTTTCCATTGACGT
CAATGGGTGGAGTATTTACGGTAAACTGCCCACTTGGCAGTACATCAAGTGTATCATATGCCAAGTACGC
CCCCTATTGACGTCAATGACGGTAAATGGCCCGCCTGGCATTATGCCCAGTACATGACCTTATGGGACTT
TCCTACTTGGCAGTACATCTACGTATTAGTCATCGCTATTACCATGGTGATGCGGTTTTGGCAGTACATC
AATGGGCGTGGATAGCGGTTTGACTCACGGGGATTTCCAAGTCTCCACCCCATTGACGTCAATGGGAGTT
TGTTTTGGCACCAAAATCAACGGGACTTTCCAAAATGTCGTAACAACTCCGCCCCATTGACGCAAATGGG
CGGTAGGCGTGTACGGTGGGAGGTCTATATAAGCAGAGCTCGTTTAGTGAACCGTCAGATCGCCTGGAGA
CGCCATCCACGCTGTTTTGACCTCCATAGAAGACACCGGGACCGATCCAGCCTCCGCGGCCGGGAACGGT
GCATTGGAACGCGGATTCCCCGTGCCAAGAGTGACGTAAGTACCGCCTATAGAGTCTATAGGCCCACCCC
CTTGGCTTCGTTAGAACGCGGCTACAATTAATACATAACCTTATGTATCATACACATACGATTTAGGTGA
CACTATAGAATAACATCCACTTTGCCTTTCTCTCCACAGGTGTCCACTCCCAGGTCCAACTGCACCTCGG
TTCTATCGAAAACGCGCCTGCTAGCGCCACCATGAAGACCATCATTGCCCTGAGCTACATCTTCTGCCTG
GTGTTCGCTGCGGCCGCCGATCTGAAGGTTGAAATGATGGCTGGCGGCACCCAGATCACCCCTCTGAACG
ACAATGTGACCATCTTCTGCAACATCTTCTACAGCCAGCCTCTGAACATCACCAGCATGGGCATCACCTG
GTTCTGGAAGTCCCTGACCTTCGACAAAGAAGTGAAGGTTTTCGAGTTCTTCGGCGACCACCAAGAGGCC
TTTAGACCTGGCGCTATCGTGTCCCCTTGGAGACTGAAAAGCGGCGACGCTTCTCTGAGACTGCCCGGCA
TTCAACTGGAAGAGGCCGGCGAGTACAGATGCGAGGTTGTGGTTACACCTCTGAAGGCCCAGGGCACAGT
GCAGCTGGAAGTTGTGGCTTCTCCAGCCTCCAGACTGCTGCTGGATCAAGTGGGCATGAAGGAAAACGAG
GACAAGTACATGTGCGAGAGCAGCGGCTTCTACCCCGAGGCCATCAATATCACCTGGGAGAAGCAGACCC
AGAAGTTCCCTCATCCTATCGAGATCAGCGAGGACGTGATCACAGGCCCCACCATCAAGAACATGGACGG
CACCTTCAACGTGACCAGCTGCCTGAAGCTGAACAGCTCTCAAGAGGACCCTGGCACCGTGTATCAGTGT
GTTGTCAGACACGCCAGCCTGCACACCCCACTGAGAAGCAATTTCACCCTGACAGCCGCCAGACACAGCC
TGAGCGAGACAGAGAAAACCGACAACTTCTCTGGCGCGCCGGAAGATCAAGTTGATCCAAGATTGATTGA
TGGCAAGGGCGGATCTCTGGAGGTGCTGTTCCAGGGACCAGGCGGAAGCGGCAATCCCGGCGGCGATCTG
GCCCCCCAGATGCTGCGCGAGCTGCAGGAGACCAATGCCGCCCTGCAGGACGTGCGCGAGCTGCTGCGCC
ACCGCGTGAAGGAGATCACCTTCCTGAAGAACACCGTGATGGAGTGCGACGCCTGCGGTATGCAGCCCTC
TAGAGGCTCCGGCTCCATCATCCCAGTTGAGGAGGAGAACCCGGACTTCTGGAACCGCGAGGCAGCCGAG
GCCCTGGGTGCCGCCAAGAAGCTGCAGCCTGCACAGACAGCCGCCAAGAACCTCATCATCTTCCTGGGCG
ATGGGATGGGGGTGTCTACGGTGACAGCTGCCAGGATCCTAAAAGGGCAGAAGAAGGACAAACTGGGGCC
TGAGATACCCCTGGCCATGGACCGCTTCCCATATGTGGCTCTGTCCAAGACATACAATGTAGACAAACAT
GTGCCAGACAGTGGAGCCACAGCCACGGCCTACCTGTGCGGGGTCAAGGGCAACTTCCAGACCATTGGCT
TGAGTGCAGCCGCCCGCTTTAACCAGTGCAACACGACACGCGGCAACGAGGTCATCTCCGTGATGAATCG
GGCCAAGAAAGCAGGGAAGTCAGTGGGAGTGGTAACCACCACACGAGTGCAGCACGCCTCGCCAGCCGGC
ACCTACGCCCACACGGTGAACCGCAACTGGTACTCGGACGCCGACGTGCCTGCCTCGGCCCGCCAGGAGG
GGTGCCAGGACATCGCTACGCAGCTCATCTCCAACATGGACATTGACGTGATCCTAGGTGGAGGCCGAAA
GTACATGTTTCGCATGGGAACCCCAGACCCTGAGTACCCAGATGACTACAGCCAAGGTGGGACCAGGCTG
GACGGGAAGAATCTGGTGCAGGAATGGCTGGCGAAGCGCCAGGGTGCCCGGTATGTGTGGAACCGCACTG
AGCTCATGCAGGCTTCCCTGGACCCGTCTGTGACCCATCTCATGGGTCTCTTTGAGCCTGGAGACATGAA
ATACGAGATCCACCGAGACTCCACACTGGACCCCTCCCTGATGGAGATGACAGAGGCTGCCCTGCGCCTG
CTGAGCAGGAACCCCCGCGGCTTCTTCCTCTTCGTGGAGGGTGGTCGCATCGACCATGGTCATCATGAAA
GCAGGGCTTACCGGGCACTGACTGAGACGATCATGTTCGACGACGCCATTGAGAGGGCGGGCCAGCTCAC
CAGCGAGGAGGACACGCTGAGCCTCGTCACTGCCGACCACTCCCACGTCTTCTCCTTCGGAGGCTACCCC
CTGCGAGGGAGCTCCATCTTCGGGCTGGCCCCTGGCAAGGCCCGGGACAGGAAGGCCTACACGGTCCTCC
TATACGGAAACGGTCCAGGCTATGTGCTCAAGGACGGCGCCCGGCCGGATGTTACCGAGAGCGAGAGCGG
GAGCCCCGAGTATCGGCAGCAGTCAGCAGTGCCCCTGGACGAAGAGACCCACGCAGGCGAGGACGTGGCG
GTGTTCGCGCGCGGCCCGCAGGCGCACCTGGTTCACGGCGTGCAGGAGCAGACCTTCATAGCGCACGTCA
TGGCCTTCGCCGCCTGCCTGGAGCCCTACACCGCCTGCGACCTGGCGCCCCCCGCCGGCACCACCGACGC
CGCGCACCCGGGTGGCGGAGGACTGAACGACATCTTCGAGGCTCAGAAAATCGAATGGCACGAACATCAC
CATCACCATCACCATCACCATTAAGGCCGGCCTGTAGTCACTGGCACAACGCGTTACCCGGTAAGCCAAT
CGGGTATACACGGTCGTCATACTGCAGACAGGGTTCTTCTACTTTGCAAGATAGTCTTGAGTAGTAAAAT
AAATAGATAGAGAAAATCAGCCTCGACTGTGCCTTCTAGTTGCCAGCCATCTGTTGTTTGCCCCTCCCCC
GTGCCTTCCTTGACCCTGGAAGGTGCCACTCCCACTGTCCTTTCCTAATAAAATGAGGAAATTGCATCAC
AACACTCAACCCTATCTCGGTCTATTCTTTTGATTTATAAGGGATTTTGCCGATTTCGGCCTATTGGTTA
AAAAATGAGCTGATTTAACAAAAATTTAACGCGAATTAATTCTGTGGAATGTGTGTCAGTTAGGGTGTGG
AAAGTCCCCAGGCTCCCCAGCAGGCAGAAGTATGCAAAGCATGCATCTCAATTAGTCAGCAACCAGGTGT
GGAAAGTCCCCAGGCTCCCCAGCAGGCAGAAGTATGCAAAGCATGCATCTCAATTAGTCAGCAACCATAG
TCCCGCCCCTAACTCCGCCCATCCCGCCCCTAACTCCGCCCAGTTCCGCCCATTCTCCGCCCCATGGCTG
ACTAATTTTTTTTATTTATGCAGAGGCCGAGGCCGCCTCTGCCTCTGAGCTATTCCAGAAGTAGTGAGGA
GGCTTTTTTGGAGGCCTAGGCTTTTGCAAAAAGCTCCCGGGAGCTTGTATATCCATTTTCGGATCTGATC
AGCACGTGTTGACAATTAATCATCGGCATAGTATATCGGCATAGTATAATACGACAAGGTGAGGAACTAA
ACCATGACCGAGTACAAGCCCACGGTGCGCCTCGCCACCCGCGACGACGTCCCCAGGGCCGTACGCACCC
TCGCCGCCGCGTTCGCCGACTACCCCGCCACGCGCCACACCGTCGATCCGGACCGCCACATCGAGCGGGT
CACCGAGCTGCAAGAACTCTTCCTCACGCGCGTCGGGCTCGACATCGGCAAGGTGTGGGTCGCGGACGAC
GGCGCCGCGGTGGCGGTCTGGACCACGCCGGAGAGCGTCGAAGCGGGGGCGGTGTTCGCCGAGATCGGCC
CGCGCATGGCCGAGTTGAGCGGTTCCCGGCTGGCCGCGCAGCAACAGATGGAAGGCCTCCTGGCGCCGCA
CCGGCCCAAGGAGCCCGCGTGGTTCCTGGCCACCGTCGGCGTCTCGCCCGACCACCAGGGCAAGGGTCTG
GGCAGCGCCGTCGTGCTCCCCGGAGTGGAGGCGGCCGAGCGCGCCGGGGTGCCCGCCTTCCTGGAGACAT
CCGCGCCCCGCAACCTCCCCTTCTACGAGCGGCTCGGCTTCACCGTCACCGCCGACGTCGAGGTGCCCGA
AGGACCGCGCACCTGGTGCATGACCCGCAAGCCCGGTGCCTGACACGTGCTACGAGATTTCGATTCCACC
GCCGCCTTCTATGAAAGGTTGGGCTTCGGAATCGTTTTCCGGGACGCCGGCTGGATGATCCTCCAGCGCG
GGGATCTCATGCTGGAGTTCTTCGCCCACCCCAACTTGTTTATTGCAGCTTATAATGGTTACAAATAAAG
CAATAGCATCACAAATTTCACAAATAAAGCATTTTTTTCACTGCATTCTAGTTGTGGTTTGTCCAAACTC
ATCAATGTATCTTATCATGTCTGTATACCGTCGACCTCTAGCTAGAGCTTGGCGTAATCATGGTCATTAC
CAATGCTTAATCAGTGAGGCACCTATCTCAGCGATCTGTCTATTTCGTTCATCCATAGTTGCCTGACTCC
CCGTCGTGTAGATAACTACGATACGGGAGGGCTTACCATCTGGCCCCAGCGCTGCGATGATACCGCGAGA
ACCACGCTCACCGGCTCCGGATTTATCAGCAATAAACCAGCCAGCCGGAAGGGCCGAGCGCAGAAGTGGT
CCTGCAACTTTATCCGCCTCCATCCAGTCTATTAATTGTTGCCGGGAAGCTAGAGTAAGTAGTTCGCCAG
TTAATAGTTTGCGCAACGTTGTTGCCATCGCTACAGGCATCGTGGTGTCACGCTCGTCGTTTGGTATGGC
TTCATTCAGCTCCGGTTCCCAACGATCAAGGCGAGTTACATGATCCCCCATGTTGTGCAAAAAAGCGGTT
AGCTCCTTCGGTCCTCCGATCGTTGTCAGAAGTAAGTTGGCCGCAGTGTTATCACTCATGGTTATGGCAG
CACTGCATAATTCTCTTACTGTCATGCCATCCGTAAGATGCTTTTCTGTGACTGGTGAGTACTCAACCAA
GTCATTCTGAGAATAGTGTATGCGGCGACCGAGTTGCTCTTGCCCGGCGTCAATACGGGATAATACCGCG
CCACATAGCAGAACTTTAAAAGTGCTCATCATTGGAAAACGTTCTTCGGGGCGAAAACTCTCAAGGATCT
TACCGCTGTTGAGATCCAGTTCGATGTAACCCACTCGTGCACCCAACTGATCTTCAGCATCTTTTACTTT
CACCAGCGTTTCTGGGTGAGCAAAAACAGGAAGGCAAAATGCCGCAAAAAAGGGAATAAGGGCGACACGG
AAATGTTGAATACTCATATTCTTCCTT
