>Addgene plasmid #157255 | pD649-HAsp-NCR3LG1-COMP5AP-AviTag-9xHis | depositor partial sequence | sequence record 303620 | insert (extracellular domain)
GATCTGAAGGTTGAAATGATGGCTGGCGGCACCCAGATCACCCCTCTGAACGACAATGTGACCATCTTCT
GCAACATCTTCTACAGCCAGCCTCTGAACATCACCAGCATGGGCATCACCTGGTTCTGGAAGTCCCTGAC
CTTCGACAAAGAAGTGAAGGTTTTCGAGTTCTTCGGCGACCACCAAGAGGCCTTTAGACCTGGCGCTATC
GTGTCCCCTTGGAGACTGAAAAGCGGCGACGCTTCTCTGAGACTGCCCGGCATTCAACTGGAAGAGGCCG
GCGAGTACAGATGCGAGGTTGTGGTTACACCTCTGAAGGCCCAGGGCACAGTGCAGCTGGAAGTTGTGGC
TTCTCCAGCCTCCAGACTGCTGCTGGATCAAGTGGGCATGAAGGAAAACGAGGACAAGTACATGTGCGAG
AGCAGCGGCTTCTACCCCGAGGCCATCAATATCACCTGGGAGAAGCAGACCCAGAAGTTCCCTCATCCTA
TCGAGATCAGCGAGGACGTGATCACAGGCCCCACCATCAAGAACATGGACGGCACCTTCAACGTGACCAG
CTGCCTGAAGCTGAACAGCTCTCAAGAGGACCCTGGCACCGTGTATCAGTGTGTTGTCAGACACGCCAGC
CTGCACACCCCACTGAGAAGCAATTTCACCCTGACAGCCGCCAGACACAGCCTGAGCGAGACAGAGAAAA
CCGACAACTTCTCT
